>Addgene plasmid #183321 | CROP_C9_Puro_SMO | addgene full sequence | sequence record 362764 | Addgene NGS Result
AAGCGCGCAATTAACCCTCACTAAAGGGAACAAAAGCTGGAGCTGCAAGCTTAATGTAGTCTTATGCAAT
ACTCTTGTAGTCTTGCAACATGGTAACGATGAGTTAGCAACATGCCTTACAAGGAGAGAAAAAGCACCGT
GCATGCCGATTGGTGGAAGTAAGGTGGTACGATCGTGCCTTATTAGGAAGGCAACAGACGGGTCTGACAT
GGATTGGACGAACCACTGAATTGCCGCATTGCAGAGATATTGTATTTAAGTGCCTAGCTCGATACATAAA
CGGGTCTCTCTGGTTAGACCAGATCTGAGCCTGGGAGCTCTCTGGCTAACTAGGGAACCCACTGCTTAAG
CCTCAATAAAGCTTGCCTTGAGTGCTTCAAGTAGTGTGTGCCCGTCTGTTGTGTGACTCTGGTAACTAGA
GATCCCTCAGACCCTTTTAGTCAGTGTGGAAAATCTCTAGCAGTGGCGCCCGAACAGGGACTTGAAAGCG
AAAGGGAAACCAGAGGAGCTCTCTCGACGCAGGACTCGGCTTGCTGAAGCGCGCACGGCAAGAGGCGAGG
GGCGGCGACTGGTGAGTACGCCAAAAATTTTGACTAGCGGAGGCTAGAAGGAGAGAGATGGGTGCGAGAG
CGTCAGTATTAAGCGGGGGAGAATTAGATCGCGATGGGAAAAAATTCGGTTAAGGCCAGGGGGAAAGAAA
AAATATAAATTAAAACATATAGTATGGGCAAGCAGGGAGCTAGAACGATTCGCAGTTAATCCTGGCCTGT
TAGAAACATCAGAAGGCTGTAGACAAATACTGGGACAGCTACAACCATCCCTTCAGACAGGATCAGAAGA
ACTTAGATCATTATATAATACAGTAGCAACCCTCTATTGTGTGCATCAAAGGATAGAGATAAAAGACACC
AAGGAAGCTTTAGACAAGATAGAGGAAGAGCAAAACAAAAGTAAGACCACCGCACAGCAAGCGGCCGCTG
ATCTTCAGACCTGGAGGAGGAGATATGAGGGACAATTGGAGAAGTGAATTATATAAATATAAAGTAGTAA
AAATTGAACCATTAGGAGTAGCACCCACCAAGGCAAAGAGAAGAGTGGTGCAGAGAGAAAAAAGAGCAGT
GGGAATAGGAGCTTTGTTCCTTGGGTTCTTGGGAGCAGCAGGAAGCACTATGGGCGCAGCGTCAATGACG
CTGACGGTACAGGCCAGACAATTATTGTCTGGTATAGTGCAGCAGCAGAACAATTTGCTGAGGGCTATTG
AGGCGCAACAGCATCTGTTGCAACTCACAGTCTGGGGCATCAAGCAGCTCCAGGCAAGAATCCTGGCTGT
GGAAAGATACCTAAAGGATCAACAGCTCCTGGGGATTTGGGGTTGCTCTGGAAAACTCATTTGCACCACT
GCTGTGCCTTGGAATGCTAGTTGGAGTAATAAATCTCTGGAACAGATTTGGAATCACACGACCTGGATGG
AGTGGGACAGAGAAATTAACAATTACACAAGCTTAATACACTCCTTAATTGAAGAATCGCAAAACCAGCA
AGAAAAGAATGAACAAGAATTATTGGAATTAGATAAATGGGCAAGTTTGTGGAATTGGTTTAACATAACA
AATTGGCTGTGGTATATAAAATTATTCATAATGATAGTAGGAGGCTTGGTAGGTTTAAGAATAGTTTTTG
CTGTACTTTCTATAGTGAATAGAGTTAGGCAGGGATATTCACCATTATCGTTTCAGAATCTTGAGACAAA
TGGCAGTATTCATCCACAATTTTAAAAGAAAAGGGGGGATTGGGGGGTACAGTGCAGGGGAAAGAATAGT
AGACATAATAGCAACAGACATACAAACTAAAGAATTACAAAAACAAATTACAAAAATTCAAAATTTTCGG
GTTTATTACAGGGACAGCAGAGATCCACTTTGGCGCCGGCTCGAGGGGGCCCGGGTGCAAAGATGGATAA
AGTTTTAAACAGAGAGGAATCTTTGCAGCTAATGGACCTTCTAGGTCTTGAAAGGAGTGGGAATTGGCTC
CGTAGGTCTTGAAAGGAGTGGGAATTGGCTCCGGTGCCCGTCAGTGGGCAGAGCGCACATCGCCCACAGT
CCCCGAGAAGTTGGGGGGAGGGGTCGGCAATTGATCCGGTGCCTAGAGAAGGTGGCGCGGGGTAAACTGG
GAAAGTGATGTCGTGTACTGGCTCCGCCTTTTTCCCGAGGGTGGGGGAGAACCGTATATAAGTGCAGTAG
TCGCCGTGAACGTTCTTTTTCGCAACGGGTTTGCCGCCAGAACACAGGACCGGTTCTAGAGCGCTGCCAC
CATGGACAAGAAGTACAGCATCGGCCTGGACATCGGCACCAACTCTGTGGGCTGGGCCGTGATCACCGAC
GAGTACAAGGTGCCCAGCAAGAAATTCAAGGTGCTGGGCAACACCGACCGGCACAGCATCAAGAAGAACC
TGATCGGAGCCCTGCTGTTCGACAGCGGCGAAACAGCCGAGGCCACCCGGCTGAAGAGAACCGCCAGAAG
AAGATACACCAGACGGAAGAACCGGATCTGCTATCTGCAAGAGATCTTCAGCAACGAGATGGCCAAGGTG
GACGACAGCTTCTTCCACAGACTGGAAGAGTCCTTCCTGGTGGAAGAGGATAAGAAGCACGAGCGGCACC
CCATCTTCGGCAACATCGTGGACGAGGTGGCCTACCACGAGAAGTACCCCACCATCTACCACCTGAGAAA
GAAACTGGTGGACAGCACCGACAAGGCCGACCTGCGGCTGATCTATCTGGCCCTGGCCCACATGATCAAG
TTCCGGGGCCACTTCCTGATCGAGGGCGACCTGAACCCCGACAACAGCGACGTGGACAAGCTGTTCATCC
AGCTGGTGCAGACCTACAACCAGCTGTTCGAGGAAAACCCCATCAACGCCAGCGGCGTGGACGCCAAGGC
CATCCTGTCTGCCAGACTGAGCAAGAGCAGACGGCTGGAAAATCTGATCGCCCAGCTGCCCGGCGAGAAG
AAGAATGGCCTGTTCGGAAACCTGATTGCCCTGAGCCTGGGCCTGACCCCCAACTTCAAGAGCAACTTCG
ACCTGGCCGAGGATGCCAAACTGCAGCTGAGCAAGGACACCTACGACGACGACCTGGACAACCTGCTGGC
CCAGATCGGCGACCAGTACGCCGACCTGTTTCTGGCCGCCAAGAACCTGTCCGACGCCATCCTGCTGAGC
GACATCCTGAGAGTGAACACCGAGATCACCAAGGCCCCCCTGAGCGCCTCTATGATCAAGAGATACGACG
AGCACCACCAGGACCTGACCCTGCTGAAAGCTCTCGTGCGGCAGCAGCTGCCTGAGAAGTACAAAGAGAT
TTTCTTCGACCAGAGCAAGAACGGCTACGCCGGCTACATTGACGGCGGAGCCAGCCAGGAAGAGTTCTAC
AAGTTCATCAAGCCCATCCTGGAAAAGATGGACGGCACCGAGGAACTGCTCGTGAAGCTGAACAGAGAGG
ACCTGCTGCGGAAGCAGCGGACCTTCGACAACGGCAGCATCCCCCACCAGATCCACCTGGGAGAGCTGCA
CGCCATTCTGCGGCGGCAGGAAGATTTTTACCCATTCCTGAAGGACAACCGGGAAAAGATCGAGAAGATC
CTGACCTTCCGCATCCCCTACTACGTGGGCCCTCTGGCCAGGGGAAACAGCAGATTCGCCTGGATGACCA
GAAAGAGCGAGGAAACCATCACCCCCTGGAACTTCGAGGAAGTGGTGGACAAGGGCGCTTCCGCCCAGAG
CTTCATCGAGCGGATGACCAACTTCGATAAGAACCTGCCCAACGAGAAGGTGCTGCCCAAGCACAGCCTG
CTGTACGAGTACTTCACCGTGTATAACGAGCTGACCAAAGTGAAATACGTGACCGAGGGAATGAGAAAGC
CCGCCTTCCTGAGCGGCGAGCAGAAAAAGGCCATCGTGGACCTGCTGTTCAAGACCAACCGGAAAGTGAC
CGTGAAGCAGCTGAAAGAGGACTACTTCAAGAAAATCGAGTGCTTCGACTCCGTGGAAATCTCCGGCGTG
GAAGATCGGTTCAACGCCTCCCTGGGCACATACCACGATCTGCTGAAAATTATCAAGGACAAGGACTTCC
TGGACAATGAGGAAAACGAGGACATTCTGGAAGATATCGTGCTGACCCTGACACTGTTTGAGGACAGAGA
GATGATCGAGGAACGGCTGAAAACCTATGCCCACCTGTTCGACGACAAAGTGATGAAGCAGCTGAAGCGG
CGGAGATACACCGGCTGGGGCAGGCTGAGCCGGAAGCTGATCAACGGCATCCGGGACAAGCAGTCCGGCA
AGACAATCCTGGATTTCCTGAAGTCCGACGGCTTCGCCAACAGAAACTTCATGCAGCTGATCCACGACGA
CAGCCTGACCTTTAAAGAGGACATCCAGAAAGCCCAGGTGTCCGGCCAGGGCGATAGCCTGCACGAGCAC
ATTGCCAATCTGGCCGGCAGCCCCGCCATTAAGAAGGGCATCCTGCAGACAGTGAAGGTGGTGGACGAGC
TCGTGAAAGTGATGGGCCGGCACAAGCCCGAGAACATCGTGATCGAAATGGCCAGAGAGAACCAGACCAC
CCAGAAGGGACAGAAGAACAGCCGCGAGAGAATGAAGCGGATCGAAGAGGGCATCAAAGAGCTGGGCAGC
CAGATCCTGAAAGAACACCCCGTGGAAAACACCCAGCTGCAGAACGAGAAGCTGTACCTGTACTACCTGC
AGAATGGGCGGGATATGTACGTGGACCAGGAACTGGACATCAACCGGCTGTCCGACTACGATGTGGACCA
TATCGTGCCTCAGAGCTTTCTGAAGGACGACTCCATCGACAACAAGGTGCTGACCAGAAGCGACAAGAAC
CGGGGCAAGAGCGACAACGTGCCCTCCGAAGAGGTCGTGAAGAAGATGAAGAACTACTGGCGGCAGCTGC
TGAACGCCAAGCTGATTACCCAGAGAAAGTTCGACAATCTGACCAAGGCCGAGAGAGGCGGCCTGAGCGA
ACTGGATAAGGCCGGCTTCATCAAGAGACAGCTGGTGGAAACCCGGCAGATCACAAAGCACGTGGCACAG
ATCCTGGACTCCCGGATGAACACTAAGTACGACGAGAATGACAAGCTGATCCGGGAAGTGAAAGTGATCA
CCCTGAAGTCCAAGCTGGTGTCCGATTTCCGGAAGGATTTCCAGTTTTACAAAGTGCGCGAGATCAACAA
CTACCACCACGCCCACGACGCCTACCTGAACGCCGTCGTGGGAACCGCCCTGATCAAAAAGTACCCTAAG
CTGGAAAGCGAGTTCGTGTACGGCGACTACAAGGTGTACGACGTGCGGAAGATGATCGCCAAGAGCGAGC
AGGAAATCGGCAAGGCTACCGCCAAGTACTTCTTCTACAGCAACATCATGAACTTTTTCAAGACCGAGAT
TACCCTGGCCAACGGCGAGATCCGGAAGCGGCCTCTGATCGAGACAAACGGCGAAACCGGGGAGATCGTG
TGGGATAAGGGCCGGGATTTTGCCACCGTGCGGAAAGTGCTGAGCATGCCCCAAGTGAATATCGTGAAAA
AGACCGAGGTGCAGACAGGCGGCTTCAGCAAAGAGTCTATCCTGCCCAAGAGGAACAGCGATAAGCTGAT
CGCCAGAAAGAAGGACTGGGACCCTAAGAAGTACGGCGGCTTCGACAGCCCCACCGTGGCCTATTCTGTG
CTGGTGGTGGCCAAAGTGGAAAAGGGCAAGTCCAAGAAACTGAAGAGTGTGAAAGAGCTGCTGGGGATCA
CCATCATGGAAAGAAGCAGCTTCGAGAAGAATCCCATCGACTTTCTGGAAGCCAAGGGCTACAAAGAAGT
GAAAAAGGACCTGATCATCAAGCTGCCTAAGTACTCCCTGTTCGAGCTGGAAAACGGCCGGAAGAGAATG
CTGGCCTCTGCCGGCGAACTGCAGAAGGGAAACGAACTGGCCCTGCCCTCCAAATATGTGAACTTCCTGT
ACCTGGCCAGCCACTATGAGAAGCTGAAGGGCTCCCCCGAGGATAATGAGCAGAAACAGCTGTTTGTGGA
ACAGCACAAGCACTACCTGGACGAGATCATCGAGCAGATCAGCGAGTTCTCCAAGAGAGTGATCCTGGCC
GACGCTAATCTGGACAAAGTGCTGTCCGCCTACAACAAGCACCGGGATAAGCCCATCAGAGAGCAGGCCG
AGAATATCATCCACCTGTTTACCCTGACCAATCTGGGAGCCCCTGCCGCCTTCAAGTACTTTGACACCAC
CATCGACCGGAAGAGGTACACCAGCACCAAAGAGGTGCTGGACGCCACCCTGATCCACCAGAGCATCACC
GGCCTGTACGAGACACGGATCGACCTGTCTCAGCTGGGAGGCGACAAGCGACCTGCCGCCACAAAGAAGG
CTGGACAGGCTAAGAAGAAGAAAGATTACAAAGACGATGACGATAAGGGATCCGGCGCAACAAACTTCTC
TCTGCTGAAACAAGCCGGAGATGTCGAAGAGAATCCTGGACCGATGACCGAGTACAAGCCCACGGTGCGC
CTCGCCACCCGCGACGACGTCCCCAGGGCCGTACGCACCCTCGCCGCCGCGTTCGCCGACTACCCCGCCA
CGCGCCACACCGTCGATCCGGACCGCCACATCGAGCGGGTCACCGAGCTGCAAGAACTCTTCCTCACGCG
CGTCGGGCTCGACATCGGCAAGGTGTGGGTCGCGGACGACGGCGCCGCCGTGGCGGTCTGGACCACGCCG
GAGAGCGTCGAAGCGGGGGCGGTGTTCGCCGAGATCGGCCCGCGCATGGCCGAGTTGAGCGGTTCCCGGC
TGGCCGCGCAGCAACAGATGGAAGGCCTCCTGGCGCCGCACCGGCCCAAGGAGCCCGCGTGGTTCCTGGC
CACCGTCGGAGTCTCGCCCGACCACCAGGGCAAGGGTCTGGGCAGCGCCGTCGTGCTCCCCGGAGTGGAG
GCGGCCGAGCGCGCCGGGGTGCCCGCCTTCCTGGAGACCTCCGCGCCCCGCAACCTCCCCTTCTACGAGC
GGCTCGGCTTCACCGTCACCGCCGACGTCGAGGTGCCCGAAGGACCGCGCACCTGGTGCATGACCCGCAA
GCCCGGTGCCTGAACGCGTTAAGTCGACAATCAACCTCTGGATTACAAAATTTGTGAAAGATTGACTGGT
ATTCTTAACTATGTTGCTCCTTTTACGCTATGTGGATACGCTGCTTTAATGCCTTTGTATCATGCTATTG
CTTCCCGTATGGCTTTCATTTTCTCCTCCTTGTATAAATCCTGGTTGCTGTCTCTTTATGAGGAGTTGTG
GCCCGTTGTCAGGCAACGTGGCGTGGTGTGCACTGTGTTTGCTGACGCAACCCCCACTGGTTGGGGCATT
GCCACCACCTGTCAGCTCCTTTCCGGGACTTTCGCTTTCCCCCTCCCTATTGCCACGGCGGAACTCATCG
CCGCCTGCCTTGCCCGCTGCTGGACAGGGGCTCGGCTGTTGGGCACTGACAATTCCGTGGTGTTGTCGGG
GAAATCATCGTCCTTTCCTTGGCTGCTCGCCTGTGTTGCCACCTGGATTCTGCGCGGGACGTCCTTCTGC
TACGTCCCTTCGGCCCTCAATCCAGCGGACCTTCCTTCCCGCGGCCTGCTGCCGGCTCTGCGGCCTCTTC
CGCGTCTTCGCCTTCGCCCTCAGACGAGTCGGATCTCCCTTTGGGCCGCCTCCCCGCGTCGACTTTAAGA
CCAATGACTTACAAGGCAGCTGTAGATCTTAGCCACTTTTTAAAAGAAAAGGGGGGACTGGAAGGGCTAA
TTCACTCCCAACGAAGACAAGATTTCACCATTATCGTTTCAGACCCACCTCCCAACCCCGAGGGGACCCA
GAGAGGGCCTATTTCCCATGATTCCTTCATATTTGCATATACGATACAAGGCTGTTAGAGAGATAATTAG
AATTAATTTGACTGTAAACACAAAGATATTAGTACAAAATACGTGACGTAGAAAGTAATAATTTCTTGGG
TAGTTTGCAGTTTTAAAATTATGTTTTAAAATGGACTATCATATGCTTACCGTAACTTGAAAGTATTTCG
ATTTCTTGGCTTTATATATCTTGTGGAAAGGACGAAACACCGGGACATGCACAGCTACATCGGTTTTAGA
GCTAGAAATAGCAAGTTAAAATAAGGCTAGTCCGTTATCAACTTGAAAAAGTGGCACCGAGTCGGTGCTT
TTTTAAGCTTGGCGTAACTAGATCTTGAGACACTGCTTTTTGCTTGTACTGGGTCTCTCTGGTTAGACCA
GATCTGAGCCTGGGAGCTCTCTGGCTAACTAGGGAACCCACTGCTTAAGCCTCAATAAAGCTTGCCTTGA
GTGCTTCAAGTAGTGTGTGCCCGTCTGTTGTGTGACTCTGGTAACTAGAGATCCCTCAGACCCTTTTAGT
CAGTGTGGAAAATCTCTAGCAGTACGTATAGTAGTTCATGTCATCTTATTATTCAGTATTTATAACTTGC
AAAGAAATGAATATCAGAGAGTGAGAGGAACTTGTTTATTGCAGCTTATAATGGTTACAAATAAAGCAAT
AGCATCACAAATTTCACAAATAAAGCATTTTTTTCACTGCATTCTAGTTGTGGTTTGTCCAAACTCATCA
ATGTATCTTATCATGTCTGGCTCTAGCTATCCCGCCCCTAACTCCGCCCATCCCGCCCCTAACTCCGCCC
AGTTCCGCCCATTCTCCGCCCCATGGCTGACTAATTTTTTTTATTTATGCAGAGGCCGAGGCCGCCTCGG
CCTCTGAGCTATTCCAGAAGTAGTGAGGAGGCTTTTTTGGAGGCCTAGGGACGTACCCAATTCGCCCTAT
AGTGAGTCGTATTACGCGCGCTCACTGGCCGTCGTTTTACAACGTCGTGACTGGGAAAACCCTGGCGTTA
CCCAACTTAATCGCCTTGCAGCACATCCCCCTTTCGCCAGCTGGCGTAATAGCGAAGAGGCCCGCACCGA
TCGCCCTTCCCAACAGTTGCGCAGCCTGAATGGCGAATGGG
[124 nt withheld, positions 9072-9195]
C
[91 nt withheld, positions 9197-9287]
A
[49 nt withheld, positions 9289-9337]
CCTTTGACGTTGGAGTCCACGTTCTTT
[37 nt withheld, positions 9365-9401]
ACCCTATCTCGGTCTATTCTTTTGATTTATAAGGGATTTTGCCGATTTCGGCCTATTGGTTAAAAAATGA
GCTGATTTAACAAAAATTTAACGCGAATTTTAACAAAATATTAACGCTTACAATTTAGGTGGCACTTTTC
GGGGAAATGTGCGCGGAACCCCTATTTGTTTATTTTTCTAAATACATTCAAATATGTATCCGCTCATGAG
ACAATAACCCTGATAAATGCTTCAATAATATTGAAAAAGGAAGAGTATGAGTATTCAACATTTCCGTGTC
GCCCTTATTCCCTTTTTTGCGGCATTTTGCCTTCCTGTTTTTGCTCACCCAGAAACGCTGGTGAAAGTAA
AAGATGCTGAAGATCAGTTGGGTGCACGAGTGGGTTACATCGAACTGGATCTCAACAGCGGTAAGATCCT
TGAGAGTTTTCGCCCCGAAGAACGTTTTCCAATGATGAGCACTTTTAAAGTTCTGCTATGTGGCGCGGTA
TTATCCCGTATTGACGCCGGGCAAGAGCAACTCGGTCGCCGCATACACTATTCTCAGAATGACTTGGTTG
AGTACTCACCAGTCACAGAAAAGCATCTTACGGATGGCATGACAGTAAGAGAATTATGCAGTGCTGCCAT
AACCATGAGTGATAACACTGCGGCCAACTTACTTCTGACAACGATCGGAGGACCGAAGGAGCTAACCGCT
TTTTTGCACAACATGGGGGATCATGTAACTCGCCTTGATCGTTGGGAACCGGAGCTGAATGAAGCCATAC
CAAACGACGAGCGTGACACCACGATGCCTGTAGCAATGGCAACAACGTTGCGCAAACTATTAACTGGCGA
ACTACTTACTCTAGCTTCCCGGCAACAATTAATAGACTGGATGGAGGCGGATAAAGTTGCAGGACCACTT
CTGCGCTCGGCCCTTCCGGCTGGCTGGTTTATTGCTGATAAATCTGGAGCCGGTGAGCGTGGGTCTCGCG
GTATCATTGCAGCACTGGGGCCAGATGGTAAGCCCTCCCGTATCGTAGTTATCTACACGACGGGGAGTCA
GGCAACTATGGATGAACGAAATAGACAGATCGCTGAGATAGGTGCCTCACTGATTAAGCATTGGTAACTG
TCAGACCAAGTTTACTCATATATACTTTAGATTGATTTAAAACTTCATTTTTAATTTAAAAGGATCTAGG
TGAAGATCCTTTTTGATAATCTCATGACCAAAATCCCTTAACGTGAGTTTTCGTTCCACTGAGCGTCAGA
CCCCGTAGAAAAGATCAAAGGATCTTCTTGAGATCCTTTTTTTCTGCGCGTAATCTGCTGCTTGCAAACA
AAAAAACCACCGCTACCAGCGGTGGTTTGTTTGCCGGATCAAGAGCTACCAACTCTTTTTCCGAAGGTAA
CTGGCTTCAGCAGAGCGCAGATACCAAATACTGTTCTTCTAGTGTAGCCGTAGTTAGGCCACCACTTCAA
GAACTCTGTAGCACCGCCTACATACCTCGCTCTGCTAATCCTGTTACCAGTGGCTGCTGCCAGTGGCGAT
AAGTCGTGTCTTACCGGGTTGGACTCAAGACGATAGTTACCGGATAAGGCGCAGCGGTCGGGCTGAACGG
GGGGTTCGTGCACACAGCCCAGCTTGGAGCGAACGACCTACACCGAACTGAGATACCTACAGCGTGAGCT
ATGAGAAAGCGCCACGCTTCCCGAAGGGAGAAAGGCGGACAGGTATCCGGTAAGCGGCAGGGTCGGAACA
GGAGAGCGCACGAGGGAGCTTCCAGGGGGAAACGCCTGGTATCTTTATAGTCCTGTCGGGTTTCGCCACC
TCTGACTTGAGCGTCGATTTTTGTGATGCTCGTCAGGGGGGCGGAGCCTATGGAAAAACGCCAGCAACGC
GGCCTTTTTACGGTTCCTGGCCTTTTGCTGGCCTTTTGCTCACATGTTCTTTCCTGCGTTATCCCCTGAT
TCTGTGGATAACCGTATTACCGCCTTTGAGTGAGCTGATACCGCTCGCCGCAGCCGAACGACCGAGCGCA
GCGAGTCAGTGAGCGAGGAAGCGGAAGAGCGCCCAATACGCAAACCGCCTCTCCCCGCGCGTTGGCCGAT
TCATTAATGCAGCTGGCACGACAGGTTTCCCGACTGGAAAGCGGGCAGTGAGCGCAACGCAATTAATGTG
AGTTAGCTCACTCATTAGGCACCCCAGGCTTTACACTTTATGCTTCCGGCTCGTATGTTGTGTGGAATTG
TGAGCGGATAACAATTTCACACAGGAAACAGCTATGACCATGATTACGCC
Features (pLannotate 1.2.2; 30 found; start..end, strand, type, name):
      9..27      +  promoter       T3 promoter: promoter for bacteriophage T3 RNA polymerase
     55..281     +  promoter       RSV promoter: Rous sarcoma virus enhancer/promoter
    282..462     +  LTR            5' LTR (truncated): truncated 5' long terminal repeat (LTR) from HIV-1
    509..634     +  misc_feature   HIV-1 Ψ: packaging signal of human immunodeficiency virus type 1
    618..981     +  CDS            HIV-1 gag (fragment): gag protein from human immunodeficiency virus 1; gag
   1127..1360    +  misc_feature   RRE: The Rev response element (RRE) of HIV-1 allows for Rev-dependent mRNA export from the nucleus to the cytoplasm.
   1770..1887    +  misc_feature   cPPT/CTS: central polypurine tract and central termination sequence of HIV-1
   1953..2019    +  CDS            small t antigen (fragment): SV40 (simian virus 40) small t antigen
   2033..2050    +  CDS            small t antigen (fragment): SV40 (simian virus 40) small t antigen
   2076..2287    +  promoter       EF-1α core promoter: core promoter for human elongation factor EF-1α
   2312..6415    +  CDS            Cas9: Cas9 (Csn1) endonuclease from the Streptococcus pyogenes Type II CRISPR/Cas system generates RNA-guided double strand breaks in DNA
   6554..7153    +  CDS            PuroR (fragment): puromycin N-acetyltransferase; pac from Streptomyces; confers resistance to puromycin
   7169..7757    +  misc_feature   WPRE: woodchuck hepatitis virus posttranscriptional regulatory element
   7753..7863    +  CDS            nef (fragment): NEF_HV1LA - Experimental evidence at protein level: Swiss-Prot protein existence level 1. Extracellular Nef protein targets CD4(+) T-lymphocytes for apoptosis by interacting with CXCR4 surface receptors. From Human immunodeficiency virus type 1 group M subtype B (isolate Lai) (HIV-1).
   7883..7909    +  CDS            Rev (fragment): human immunodeficiency virus 1 (HIV-1) Rev protein; rev; enhances nuclear export of unspliced and incompletely spliced viral mRNAs
   7913..8153    +  promoter       U6 promoter: RNA polymerase III promoter for human U6 snRNA
   8183..8258    +  misc_RNA       gRNA scaffold: guide RNA scaffold for the Streptococcus pyogenes CRISPR/Cas9 system
   8311..8491    +  LTR            5' LTR (truncated): truncated 5' long terminal repeat (LTR) from HIV-1
   8569..8690    +  polyA_signal   SV40 poly(A) signal: SV40 polyadenylation signal
   8730..8865    +  rep_origin     SV40 ori: SV40 origin of replication
   8886..8904    -  promoter       T7 promoter: promoter for bacteriophage T7 RNA polymerase
   8912..9067    +  CDS            lacZα (fragment): LacZα fragment of β-galactosidase; lacZ fragment
   9072..9500    +  rep_origin     f1 ori (sequence partly withheld): f1 bacteriophage origin of replication; arrow indicates direction of (+) strand synthesis
   9553..9657    +  promoter       AmpR promoter: bla
   9658..10518   +  CDS            AmpR: β-lactamase; bla; confers resistance to ampicillin, carbenicillin, and related antibiotics
  10689..11277   +  rep_origin     ori: high-copy-number ColE1/pMB1/pBR322/pUC origin of replication
  11460..11552   +  CDS            lacI (fragment): lac repressor; lacI; The lac repressor binds to the lac operator to inhibit transcription in E. coli. This inhibition can be relieved by adding lactose or isopropyl-β-D-thiogalactopyranoside (IPTG).
  11565..11586   +  protein_bind   CAP binding site: CAP binding activates transcription in the presence of cAMP. E. coli catabolite activator protein
  11601..11631   +  promoter       lac promoter: promoter for the E. coli lac operon
  11635..11657   +  protein_bind   lac operator (fragment): The lac repressor binds to the lac operator to inhibit transcription in E. coli. This inhibition can be relieved by adding lactose or isopropyl-β-D-thiogalactopyranoside (IPTG). lac repressor encoded by lacI
