[The description below was written by a language model from this plasmid's Addgene catalogue record and pLannotate feature annotations shown in this document.]
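Description:
CROP_C9_Puro_SMO is an all-in-one lentiviral CRISPR knockout vector built on the CROPseq backbone, carrying both Cas9 and a single guide RNA directed against the SMO gene. It is a third-generation-style transfer plasmid. An RSV promoter drives a truncated HIV-1 5' LTR, followed by the Ψ packaging signal with a gag fragment, the Rev response element for Rev-dependent nuclear export of the genomic RNA, and the cPPT/CTS, which aids nuclear import of the reverse-transcribed genome. In bacteria the plasmid is maintained through a high-copy ColE1/pUC-type origin with ampicillin resistance. The backbone also holds an f1 origin, an SV40 origin and poly(A) signal, and remnants of lac and phage-promoter elements.

Within the proviral region, an EF-1α core promoter drives Streptococcus pyogenes Cas9, followed by a puromycin N-acetyltransferase coding sequence for selecting transduced cells. The feature table does not annotate the element linking the two reading frames, so how they are co-expressed is not stated. A WPRE downstream enhances transcript stability and expression. The human U6 promoter, the SMO-targeting spacer and the Cas9 gRNA scaffold sit after the WPRE and immediately upstream of the 3' truncated LTR segment. This is characteristic of the CROPseq design, in which the guide cassette lies within the 3' LTR. It is therefore copied to the 5' end during reverse transcription, and it is also included in the polyadenylated Pol II transcript, which lets guide identity be read from mRNA.

The record describes the plasmid as a CRISPRko reagent for disrupting SMO, and the associated work concerns screening cancer vulnerabilities in engineered perfusable ex vivo tissue cultures.
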