Addgene plasmid #183321: CROP_C9_Puro_SMO
Purpose: All-in-One CRISPRko system with a guide RNA that targets SMO gene
Depositing lab: Prashant Mali. Depositing organization: University of California, San Diego (UCSD). Publication: Integrated genome and tissue engineering enables screening of cancer vulnerabilities in physiologically relevant perfusable ex vivo cultures. Hu M, Lei XY, Larson JD, McAlonis M, Ford K, McDonald D, Mach K, Rusert JM, Wechsler-Reya RJ, Mali P. Biomaterials. 2022 Jan;280:121276. doi: 10.1016/j.biomaterials.2021.121276. Epub 2021 Dec 2. PubMed 34890975.
Backbone
  Vector backbone: CROPseq
  Vector type: Lentiviral
Growth in bacteria
  Bacterial resistance: Ampicillin, 100 μg/mL
  Growth temperature: 37°C
  Growth strain: NEB Stable
  Copy number: High Copy
Gene/Insert
  Gene/Insert name: SMO
  gRNA/shRNA sequence: GGACATGCACAGCTACATCG
  Species: Synthetic
  Cloning method: Gibson Cloning
Terms and licenses: Academic/Nonprofit Terms; Industry Terms: Not Available to Industry
How to cite: CROP_C9_Puro_SMO was a gift from Prashant Mali (Addgene plasmid # 183321 ; http://n2t.net/addgene:183321 ; RRID:Addgene_183321)
